>Addgene plasmid #209732 | ATAXIN3:1-361_BV | addgene full sequence | sequence record 414195 | Addgene NGS Result
G
[124 nt withheld, positions 2-125]
C
[91 nt withheld, positions 127-217]
A
[49 nt withheld, positions 219-267]
CCTTTGACGTTGGAGTCCACGTTCTT
[37 nt withheld, positions 294-330]
ACCCTATCTCGGTCTATTCTTTTGATTTATAAGGGATTTTGCCGATTTCGGCCTATTGGTTAAAAAATGA
GCTGATTTAACAAAAATTTAACGCGAATTTTAACAAAATATTAACGCTTACAATTTAGGTGGCACTTTTC
GGGGAAATGTGCGCGGAACCCCTATTTGTTTATTTTTCTAAATACATTCAAATATGTATCCGCTCATGAG
ACAATAACCCTGATAAATGCTTCAATAATATTGAAAAAGGAAGAGTATGAGTATTCAACATTTCCGTGTC
GCCCTTATTCCCTTTTTTGCGGCATTTTGCCTTCCTGTTTTTGCTCACCCAGAAACGCTGGTGAAAGTAA
AAGATGCTGAAGATCAGTTGGGTGCACGAGTGGGTTACATCGAACTGGATCTCAACAGCGGTAAGATCCT
TGAGAGTTTTCGCCCCGAAGAACGTTTTCCAATGATGAGCACTTTTAAAGTTCTGCTATGTGGCGCGGTA
TTATCCCGTATTGACGCCGGGCAAGAGCAACTCGGTCGCCGCATACACTATTCTCAGAATGACTTGGTTG
AGTACTCACCAGTCACAGAAAAGCATCTTACGGATGGCATGACAGTAAGAGAATTATGCAGTGCTGCCAT
AACCATGAGTGATAACACTGCGGCCAACTTACTTCTGACAACGATCGGAGGACCGAAGGAGCTAACCGCT
TTTTTGCACAACATGGGGGATCATGTAACTCGCCTTGATCGTTGGGAACCGGAGCTGAATGAAGCCATAC
CAAACGACGAGCGTGACACCACGATGCCTGTAGCAATGGCAACAACGTTGCGCAAACTATTAACTGGCGA
ACTACTTACTCTAGCTTCCCGGCAACAATTAATAGACTGGATGGAGGCGGATAAAGTTGCAGGACCACTT
CTGCGCTCGGCCCTTCCGGCTGGCTGGTTTATTGCTGATAAATCTGGAGCCGGTGAGCGTGGGTCTCGCG
GTATCATTGCAGCACTGGGGCCAGATGGTAAGCCCTCCCGTATCGTAGTTATCTACACGACGGGGAGTCA
GGCAACTATGGATGAACGAAATAGACAGATCGCTGAGATAGGTGCCTCACTGATTAAGCATTGGTAACTG
TCAGACCAAGTTTACTCATATATACTTTAGATTGATTTAAAACTTCATTTTTAATTTAAAAGGATCTAGG
TGAAGATCCTTTTTGATAATCTCATGACCAAAATCCCTTAACGTGAGTTTTCGTTCCACTGAGCGTCAGA
CCCCGTAGAAAAGATCAAAGGATCTTCTTGAGATCCTTTTTTTCTGCGCGTAATCTGCTGCTTGCAAACA
AAAAAACCACCGCTACCAGCGGTGGTTTGTTTGCCGGATCAAGAGCTACCAACTCTTTTTCCGAAGGTAA
CTGGCTTCAGCAGAGCGCAGATACCAAATACTGTTCTTCTAGTGTAGCCGTAGTTAGGCCACCACTTCAA
GAACTCTGTAGCACCGCCTACATACCTCGCTCTGCTAATCCTGTTACCAGTGGCTGCTGCCAGTGGCGAT
AAGTCGTGTCTTACCGGGTTGGACTCAAGACGATAGTTACCGGATAAGGCGCAGCGGTCGGGCTGAACGG
GGGGTTCGTGCACACAGCCCAGCTTGGAGCGAACGACCTACACCGAACTGAGATACCTACAGCGTGAGCT
ATGAGAAAGCGCCACGCTTCCCGAAGGGAGAAAGGCGGACAGGTATCCGGTAAGCGGCAGGGTCGGAACA
GGAGAGCGCACGAGGGAGCTTCCAGGGGGAAACGCCTGGTATCTTTATAGTCCTGTCGGGTTTCGCCACC
TCTGACTTGAGCGTCGATTTTTGTGATGCTCGTCAGGGGGGCGGAGCCTATGGAAAAACGCCAGCAACGC
GGCCTTTTTACGGTTCCTGGCCTTTTGCTGGCCTTTTGCTCACATGTTCTTTCCTGCGTTATCCCCTGAT
TCTGTGGATAACCGTATTACCGCCTTTGAGTGAGCTGATACCGCTCGCCGCAGCCGAACGACCGAGCGCA
GCGAGTCAGTGAGCGAGGAAGCGGAAGAGCGCCTGATGCGGTATTTTCTCCTTACGCATCTGTGCGGTAT
TTCACACCGCATAGACCAGCCGCGTAACCTGGCAAAATCGGTTACGGTTGAGTAATAAATGGATGCCCTG
CGTAAGCGGGTGTGGGCGGACAATAAAGTCTTAAACTGAACAAAATAGATCTAAACTATGACAATAAAGT
CTTAAACTAGACAGAATAGTTGTAAACTGAAATCAGTCCAGTTATGCTGTGAAAAAGCATACTGGACTTT
TGTTATGGCTAAAGCAAACTCTTCATTTTCTGAAGTGCAAATTGCCCGTCGTATTAAAGAGGGGCGTGGC
CAAGGGCATGGTAAAGACTATATTCGCGGCGTTGTGACAATTTACCGAACAACTCCGCGGCCGGGAAGCC
GATCTCGGCTTGAACGAATTGTTAGGTGGCGGTACTTGGGTCGATATCAAAGTGCATCACTTCTTCCCGT
ATGCCCAACTTTGTATAGAGAGCCACTGCGGGATCGTCACCGTAATCTGCTTGCACGTAGATCACATAAG
CACCAAGCGCGTTGGCCTCATGCTTGAGCAGATTGATGAGCGCGGTGGCAATGCCCTGCCTCCGGTGCTC
GCCGGAGACTGCGAGATCATAGATATAGATCTCACTACGCGGCTGCTCAAACTTGGGCAGAACGTAAGCC
GCGAGAGCGCCAACAACCGCTTCTTGGTCGAAGGCAGCAAGCGCGATGAATGTCTTACTACGGAGCAAGT
TCCCGAGGTAATCGGAGTCCGGCTGATGTTGGGAGTAGGTGGCTACGTCTCCGAACTCACGACCGAAAAG
ATCAAGAGCAGCCCGCATGGATTTGACTTGGTCAGGGCCGAGCCTACATGTGCGAATGATGCCCATACTT
GAGCCACCTAACTTTGTTTTAGGGCGACTGCCCTGCTGCGTAACATCGTTGCTGCTCCATAACATCAAAC
ATCGACCCACGGCGTAACGCGCTTGCTGCTTGGATGCCCGAGGCATAGACTGTACAAAAAAACAGTCATA
ACAAGCCATGAAAACCGCCACTGCGCCGTTACCACCGCTGCGTTCGGTCAAGGTTCTGGACCAGTTGCGT
GAGCGCATACGCTACTTGCATTACAGTTTACGAACCGAACAGGCTTATGTCAACTGGGTTCGTGCCTTCA
TCCGTTTCCACGGTGTGCGTCACCCGGCAACCTTGGGCAGCAGCGAAGTCGAGGCATTTCTGTCCTGGCT
GGCGAACGAGCGCAAGGTTTCGGTCTCCACGCATCGTCAGGCATTGGCGGCCTTGCTGTTCTTCTACGGC
AAGGTGCTGTGCACGGATCTGCCCTGGCTTCAGGAGATCGGAAGACCTCGGCCGTCGCGGCGCTTGCCGG
TGGTGCTGACCCCGGATGAAGTGGTTCGCATCCTCGGTTTTCTGGAAGGCGAGCATCGTTTGTTCGCCCA
GGACTCTAGCTATAGTTCTAGTGGTTGGCTACGTATACTCCGGAATATTAATAGATCATGGAGATAATTA
AAATGATAACCATCTCGCAAATAAATAAGTATTTTACTGTTTTCGTAACAGTTTTGTAATAAAAAAACCT
ATAAATATTCCGGATTATTCATACCGTCCCACCATCGGGCGCGGATCTCGGTCCGAAAACCATGCATCAT
CATCATCATCACAGCAGCGGCAGAGAAAACTTGTATTTCCAGGGCATGGAGAGTATATTTCATGAGAAAC
AGGAGGGGTCTCTGTGTGCACAACATTGTCTGAATAATCTCTTGCAGGGTGAGTACTTTTCACCCGTGGA
ACTTAGCTCTATTGCACATCAGTTGGACGAAGAGGAAAGGATGCGGATGGCAGAAGGCGGAGTTACTAGC
GAGGACTACCGCACATTTTTGCAGCAACCCAGCGGGAATATGGACGACAGCGGGTTCTTTAGCATCCAGG
TGATTAGTAATGCGTTGAAGGTATGGGGCCTGGAGCTGATCCTTTTTAACTCCCCTGAGTATCAGCGATT
GAGAATTGATCCCATAAACGAACGAAGTTTCATCTGCAACTATAAAGAACATTGGTTCACAGTACGCAAA
CTGGGCAAACAGTGGTTTAATCTCAATTCACTCTTGACAGGCCCCGAGCTTATTAGCGACACTTATTTGG
CTCTCTTTCTTGCACAGCTGCAACAAGAGGGGTATTCAATATTTGTCGTCAAGGGTGACCTCCCCGACTG
CGAAGCGGACCAGCTTCTTCAGATGATTCGGGTTCAGCAAATGCACAGACCGAAGTTGATCGGGGAGGAG
CTGGCGCAGTTGAAGGAACAGAGGGTGCATAAGACAGATCTCGAACGCGTTCTGGAGGCCAACGACGGTT
CTGGGATGCTTGACGAGGACGAGGAAGACTTGCAACGGGCACTCGCCTTGAGTAGACAGGAGATTGACAT
GGAAGACGAAGAGGCCGACCTCCGACGAGCCATACAACTTTCAATGCAGGGGTCAAGTCGGAACATTAGC
CAAGACATGACTCAGACCAGTGGGACCAACCTTACCAGCGAAGAGCTGAGAAAACGCAGAGAGGCGTACT
TCGAAAAGCAGCAACAAAAACAACAGCAGCAGCAACAACAGCAACAGCAAGGCGATTTGTCTGGTCAATC
ATCTCACCCTTGTGAACGGCCTGCGACGAGCTCTGGTGCCCTTGGCAGTGACTTGGGTGATGCCATGTCT
GAGGAAGACATGCTTCAAGCCGCGGTTACAATGTCACTCGAGACGGTGCGCAACGACTTGAAAACTGAAG
GCAAAAAGTGATGACGAAGCTTGTCGAGAAGTACTAGAGGATCATAATCAGCCATACCACATTTGTAGAG
GTTTTACTTGCTTTAAAAAACCTCCCACACCTCCCCCTGAACCTGAAACATAAAATGAATGCAATTGTTG
TTGTTAACTTGTTTATTGCAGCTTATAATGGTTACAAATAAAGCAATAGCATCACAAATTTCACAAATAA
AGCATTTTTTTCACTGCATTCTAGTTGTGGTTTGTCCAAACTCATCAATGTATCTTATCATGTCTGGATC
TGATCACTGATATCGCCTAGGAGATCCGAACCAGATAAGTGAAATCTAGTTCCAAACTATTTTGTCATTT
TTAATTTTCGTATTAGCTTACGACGCTACACCCAGTTCCCATCTATTTTGTCACTCTTCCCTAAATAATC
CTTAAAAACTCCATTTCCACCCCTCCCAGTTCCCAACTATTTTGTCCGCCCACAGCGGGGCATTTTTCTT
CCTGTTATGTTTTTAATCAAACATCCTGCCAACTCCATGTGACAAACCGTCATCTTCGGCTACTTTTTCT
CTGTCACAGAATGAAAATTTTTCTGTCATCTCTTCGTTATTAATGTTTGTAATTGACTGAATATCAACGC
TTATTTGCAGCCTGAATGGCGAATGG
Features (pLannotate 1.2.2; 16 found; start..end, strand, type, name):
      2..456     +  rep_origin     f1 ori (sequence partly withheld): f1 bacteriophage origin of replication; arrow indicates direction of (+) strand synthesis
    482..586     +  promoter       AmpR promoter: bla
    587..1447    +  CDS            AmpR: β-lactamase; bla; confers resistance to ampicillin, carbenicillin, and related antibiotics
   1618..2206    +  rep_origin     ori: high-copy-number ColE1/pMB1/pBR322/pUC origin of replication
   2392..2443    -  misc_feature   bom (fragment): basis of mobility region from pBR322
   2511..2735    -  mobile_element Tn7R: mini-Tn7 element (right end of the Tn7 transposon) Tn7
   2802..3335    -  CDS            GmR: gentamycin acetyltransferase; aacC1; confers resistance to gentamycin
   3505..3533    -  promoter       Pc promoter: intI1 (promoter lies within the coding sequence); class 1 integron promoter
   3511..3858    -  CDS            YPR2_ECOLX (fragment): Protein predicted: Swiss-Prot protein existence level 4. From Escherichia coli.
   3885..3976    +  promoter       polyhedrin promoter: polh from Autographa californica; promoter for the baculovirus polyhedrin gene
   4033..4051    +  CDS            capTEV™ (fragment): composite tag for in vivo biotinylation, TEV protease cleavage, and 6xHis tagging
   4086..5168    +  CDS            ATXN3: ATX3_HUMAN - Also known as ATX3, MJD, MJD1, SCA3. Experimental evidence at protein level: Swiss-Prot protein existence level 1. Deubiquitinating enzyme involved in protein homeostasis maintenance, transcription, cytoskeleton regulation, myogenesis and degradation of misfolded chaperone substrates (PubMed:12297501, PubMed:17696782, PubMed:23625928, PubMed:28445460, PubMed:16118278). Binds long polyubiquitin chains and trims them, while it has weak or no activity against chains of 4 or less ubiquitins (PubMed:17696782). Involved in degradation of misfolded chaperone substrates via its interactio
   5200..5283    +  CDS            large T antigen (fragment): large T antigen from SV40 (simian virus 40)
   5306..5440    +  polyA_signal   SV40 poly(A) signal: SV40 polyadenylation signal
   5469..5634    -  mobile_element Tn7L: mini-Tn7 element (left end of the Tn7 transposon) Tn7
   5797..5813    +  CDS            lacZα (fragment): LacZα fragment of β-galactosidase; lacZ fragment
