[The description below was written by a language model from this plasmid's Addgene catalogue record and pLannotate feature annotations shown in this document.]
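Description:
ATAXIN3:1-361_BV is a baculovirus transfer (donor) plasmid built on the pFBOH-MHL backbone, a pFastBac-style vector from a structural genomics pipeline. It carries human ataxin-3 (ATXN3) residues 1–361 for recombinant protein production. The catalogue entry lists the vector type and purpose as bacterial expression for structure determination. However, the "_BV" suffix, the polyhedrin promoter and the mini-Tn7 architecture in the feature table all point to expression in insect cells through a recombinant baculovirus, with E. coli serving for propagation and bacmid generation. In bacteria the plasmid replicates from a high-copy ColE1/pUC-type origin and is selected with ampicillin through the bla gene. An f1 origin and a fragment of the pBR322 bom region are also present.

The payload lies between the Tn7R and Tn7L transposon ends. These ends allow site-specific transposition of the cassette into a bacmid carrying an attTn7 site when Tn7 transposase is supplied in a suitable E. coli host. Within this mini-Tn7 element, a gentamicin acetyltransferase gene driven by the Pc integron promoter allows selection of transposed bacmids. The very late Autographa californica polyhedrin promoter drives the ATXN3 open reading frame, which is followed by an SV40 polyadenylation signal. The insert was introduced by ligation-independent cloning and is fused at its N-terminus to a 6xHis tag followed by a TEV protease site, so the protein can be purified by metal-affinity chromatography and the tag then removed. The short "capTEV" hit upstream of the coding sequence most likely reflects this His-TEV leader. Ataxin-3 is a deubiquitinating enzyme that trims long polyubiquitin chains, and the construct is intended to supply purified protein for structural studies.
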