Addgene plasmid #209732: ATAXIN3:1-361_BV
Purpose: Bacterial expression for structure determination
Depositing lab: Cheryl Arrowsmith. Depositing organization: University of Toronto.
Backbone
  Vector backbone: pFBOH-MHL
  Backbone manufacturer: SGC (Addgene Plasmid #62304)
  Vector type: Bacterial Expression
Growth in bacteria
  Bacterial resistance: Ampicillin, 100 μg/mL
  Growth temperature: 37°C
  Growth strain: DH5alpha
  Copy number: High Copy
Gene/Insert
  Gene/Insert name: Ataxin 3 (alt name: ataxin3:MVC022-A06:C246074)
  Species: H. sapiens (human)
  Entrez Gene: ATXN3 (a.k.a. AT3, ATX3, JOS, MJD, MJD1, SCA3)
  Promoter: Polyhedrin
  Tag / fusion protein: 6xHis-TEV (N terminal on insert)
  Cloning method: Ligation Independent Cloning
  Sequencing primers: 5′ pFBOH-fwd (5'-CCGGATTATTCATACCGTCCCACCA-3'); 3′ pFBOH-rev (5'-CTGATTATGATCCTCTAGTACTTCT-3')
Terms and licenses: Academic/Nonprofit Terms; Industry Terms: Not Available to Industry
How to cite: ATAXIN3:1-361_BV was a gift from Cheryl Arrowsmith (Addgene plasmid # 209732 ; http://n2t.net/addgene:209732 ; RRID:Addgene_209732)
