>Addgene plasmid #209732 | ATAXIN3:1-361_BV | depositor partial sequence | sequence record 408795 | Insert sequence
ATGGAGAGTATATTTCATGAGAAACAGGAGGGGTCTCTGTGTGCACAACATTGTCTGAATAATCTCTTGC
AGGGTGAGTACTTTTCACCCGTGGAACTTAGCTCTATTGCACATCAGTTGGACGAAGAGGAAAGGATGCG
GATGGCAGAAGGCGGAGTTACTAGCGAGGACTACCGCACATTTTTGCAGCAACCCAGCGGGAATATGGAC
GACAGCGGGTTCTTTAGCATCCAGGTGATTAGTAATGCGTTGAAGGTATGGGGCCTGGAGCTGATCCTTT
TTAACTCCCCTGAGTATCAGCGATTGAGAATTGATCCCATAAACGAACGAAGTTTCATCTGCAACTATAA
AGAACATTGGTTCACAGTACGCAAACTGGGCAAACAGTGGTTTAATCTCAATTCACTCTTGACAGGCCCC
GAGCTTATTAGCGACACTTATTTGGCTCTCTTTCTTGCACAGCTGCAACAAGAGGGGTATTCAATATTTG
TCGTCAAGGGTGACCTCCCCGACTGCGAAGCGGACCAGCTTCTTCAGATGATTCGGGTTCAGCAAATGCA
CAGACCGAAGTTGATCGGGGAGGAGCTGGCGCAGTTGAAGGAACAGAGGGTGCATAAGACAGATCTCGAA
CGCGTTCTGGAGGCCAACGACGGTTCTGGGATGCTTGACGAGGACGAGGAAGACTTGCAACGGGCACTCG
CCTTGAGTAGACAGGAGATTGACATGGAAGACGAAGAGGCCGACCTCCGACGAGCCATACAACTTTCAAT
GCAGGGGTCAAGTCGGAACATTAGCCAAGACATGACTCAGACCAGTGGGACCAACCTTACCAGCGAAGAG
CTGAGAAAACGCAGAGAGGCGTACTTCGAAAAGCAGCAACAAAAACAACAGCAGCAGCAACAACAGCAAC
AGCAAGGCGATTTGTCTGGTCAATCATCTCACCCTTGTGAACGGCCTGCGACGAGCTCTGGTGCCCTTGG
CAGTGACTTGGGTGATGCCATGTCTGAGGAAGACATGCTTCAAGCCGCGGTTACAATGTCACTCGAGACG
GTGCGCAACGACTTGAAAACTGAAGGCAAAAAG
